Addgene plasmid #128742: pQCXIpuro-H3.3K4M-FLAG/HA
Purpose: Expression of histone H3.3K4M-FLAG/HA
Depositing lab: Kai Ge. Depositing organization: National Institute of Diabetes & Digestive & Kidney Diseases (NIDDK). Publication: H3.3K4M destabilizes enhancer H3K4 methyltransferases MLL3/MLL4 and impairs adipose tissue development. Jang Y, Broun A, Wang C, Park YK, Zhuang L, Lee JE, Froimchuk E, Liu C, Ge K. Nucleic Acids Res. 2019 Jan 25;47(2):607-620. doi: 10.1093/nar/gky982. PubMed 30335158.
Backbone
  Vector backbone: pQCXIPpuro
  Backbone manufacturer: Clontech
  Backbone size w/o insert (bp): 553
  Total vector size (bp): 7200
  Vector type: Retroviral
  Selectable markers: Puromycin
Growth in bacteria
  Bacterial resistance: Ampicillin, 100 μg/mL
  Growth temperature: 37°C
  Growth strain: NEB Stable
  Copy number: High Copy
Gene/Insert
  Gene/Insert name: H3.3K4M
  Species: H. sapiens (human)
  Mutation: K4M
  GenBank ID: NM_002107.6
  Entrez Gene: H3-3A (a.k.a. BRYLIB1, H3-3B, H3.3A, H3F3, H3F3A)
  Promoter: CMV
  Tag / fusion protein: FLAG and HA (C terminal on insert)
  Cloning method: Restriction Enzyme; 5′ cloning site XhoI (not destroyed); 3′ cloning site EcoRI (not destroyed)
  Sequencing primers: 5′ CCGGGAACGGTGCATT; 3′ CGGATTGCTCGTCAAG
Terms and licenses: Academic/Nonprofit Terms; Industry Terms: Not Available to Industry
How to cite: pQCXIpuro-H3.3K4M-FLAG/HA was a gift from Kai Ge (Addgene plasmid # 128742 ; http://n2t.net/addgene:128742 ; RRID:Addgene_128742)
