[The description below was written by a language model from this plasmid's Addgene catalogue record and pLannotate feature annotations shown in this document.]
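Description:
pQCXIpuro-H3.3K4M-FLAG/HA is a self-inactivating gammaretroviral expression vector built on the Clontech pQCXIP backbone, designed to deliver a mutant histone H3.3 into mammalian cells. In bacteria it is maintained through a high-copy ColE1/pUC-type origin and selected with ampicillin via the β-lactamase gene. The viral portion begins with a hybrid 5′ element in which the CMV immediate early enhancer and promoter are fused to a truncated Moloney murine sarcoma virus LTR, driving production of the genomic RNA in packaging cells. This is followed by the packaging signal and a truncated, start-codon-less gag segment that extends it. The 3′ LTR carries a U3 deletion, so after reverse transcription and integration the viral LTR promoter activity is lost and expression depends on the internal promoter.

That internal cassette uses a second CMV enhancer/promoter to transcribe a bicistronic message. The first cistron is human H3.3 (H3-3A) bearing the K4M substitution, cloned between XhoI and EcoRI and tagged at its C terminus with FLAG and HA. The automated annotation matches the coding sequence to the highly conserved Drosophila H3.3 and detects only a FLAG fragment, with HA not called separately. An EMCV IRES then allows translation of puromycin N-acetyltransferase from the same transcript, linking puromycin resistance to histone expression in transduced cells. The sequenced record is 7,635 nt, somewhat larger than the catalogue total of 7,200 bp, and the listed backbone size appears erroneous. According to the associated publication title, lysine-to-methionine H3.3K4M destabilizes the enhancer H3K4 methyltransferases MLL3/MLL4, and the construct serves for stable ectopic expression of this mutant.
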