Features (pLannotate 1.2.2; 22 found; start..end, strand, type, name):
    309..512     +  promoter       CMV promoter: human cytomegalovirus (CMV) immediate early promoter
    513..688     +  LTR            5' LTR (truncated): truncated long terminal repeat from Moloney murine sarcoma virus
    810..1084    +  misc_feature   MESV Ψ (fragment): packaging signal of murine embryonic stem cell virus
   1151..1567    +  CDS            gag (truncated): truncated Moloney murine leukemia virus (MMLV) gag gene lacking the start codon
   1604..1907    +  enhancer       CMV enhancer: human cytomegalovirus immediate early enhancer
   1908..2111    +  promoter       CMV promoter: human cytomegalovirus (CMV) immediate early promoter
   2262..2669    +  CDS            His3.3A: H33A_DROME - Experimental evidence at protein level: Swiss-Prot protein existence level 1. Variant histone H3 which replaces conventional H3 in a wide range of nucleosomes in active genes and is specifically enriched in modifications associated with active chromatin. Constitutes the predominant form of histone H3 in non-dividing cells and is incorporated into chromatin independently of DNA synthesis. Deposited at sites of nucleosomal displacement throughout transcribed genes, suggesting that it represents an epigenetic imprint of transcriptionally active chromatin. Nucleosomes wrap and compact
   2688..2708    +  CDS            FLAG (fragment): FLAG® epitope tag, followed by an enterokinase cleavage site
   2873..3335    +  misc_feature   IRES: internal ribosome entry site (IRES) of the encephalomyocarditis virus (EMCV)
   3368..3967    +  CDS            PuroR: puromycin N-acetyltransferase; pac from Streptomyces alboniger; confers resistance to puromycin
   4017..4082    +  CDS            dmpM (fragment): DMPM_STRAD - Protein inferred from homology: Swiss-Prot protein existence level 3. From Streptomyces alboniger.
   4095..4166    +  CDS            Mos (fragment): MOS_MOUSE - Experimental evidence at transcript level: Swiss-Prot protein existence level 2. From Mus musculus (Mouse).
   4199..4299    +  CDS            env (fragment): murine leukemia virus gPr80 envelope polyprotein precursor; env; proteolytically cleaved into gp70SU and p15TM subunits
   4341..4766    +  LTR            3' LTR (ΔU3): self-inactivating 3' long terminal repeat (LTR) from Moloney murine leukemia virus
   4835..4875    +  CDS            rop (fragment): Rop protein, which maintains plasmids at low copy number; rop
   4977..5015    +  misc_feature   bom (fragment): basis of mobility region from pBR322
   5032..5361    +  promoter       SV40 promoter: SV40 enhancer and early promoter
   5367..5468    +  misc_feature   bom (fragment): basis of mobility region from pBR322
   5654..6242    -  rep_origin     ori: high-copy-number ColE1/pMB1/pBR322/pUC origin of replication
   6413..7273    -  CDS            AmpR: β-lactamase; bla; confers resistance to ampicillin, carbenicillin, and related antibiotics
   7274..7378    -  promoter       AmpR promoter: bla
   7564..308     +  enhancer       CMV enhancer (across the origin): human cytomegalovirus immediate early enhancer
>Addgene plasmid #128742 | pQCXIpuro-H3.3K4M-FLAG/HA | addgene full sequence | sequence record 252698 | Addgene NGS Result
TCCGCGTTACATAACTTACGGTAAATGGCCCGCCTGGCTGACCGCCCAACGACCCCCGCCCATTGACGTC
AATAATGACGTATGTTCCCATAGTAACGCCAATAGGGACTTTCCATTGACGTCAATGGGTGGAGTATTTA
CGGTAAACTGCCCACTTGGCAGTACATCAAGTGTATCATATGCCAAGTACGCCCCCTATTGACGTCAATG
ACGGTAAATGGCCCGCCTGGCATTATGCCCAGTACATGACCTTATGGGACTTTCCTACTTGGCAGTACAT
CTACGTATTAGTCATCGCTATTACCATGGTGATGCGGTTTTGGCAGTACATCAATGGGCGTGGATAGCGG
TTTGACTCACGGGGATTTCCAAGTCTCCACCCCATTGACGTCAATGGGAGTTTGTTTTGGCACCAAAATC
AACGGGACTTTCCAAAATGTCGTAACAACTCCGCCCCATTGACGCAAATGGGCGGTAGGCGTGTACGGTG
GGAGGTCTATATAAGCAGAGCTCAATAAAAGAGCCCACAACCCCTCACTCGGCGCGCCAGTCTTCCGATA
GACTGCGTCGCCCGGGTACCCGTATTCCCAATAAAGCCTCTTGCTGTTTGCATCCGAATCGTGGTCTCGC
TGTTCCTTGGGAGGGTCTCCTCTGAGTGATTGACTACCCACGACGGGGGTCTTTCATTTGGGGGCTCGTC
CGGGATTTGGAGACCCCTGCCCAGGGACCACCGACCCACCACCGGGAGGTAAGCTGGCCAGCAACTTATC
TGTGTCTGTCCGATTGTCTAGTGTCTATGTTTGATGTTATGCGCCTGCGTCTGTACTAGTTAGCTAACTA
GCTCTGTATCTGGCGGACCCGTGGTGGAACTGACGAGTTCTGAACACCCGGCCGCAACCCTGGGAGACGT
CCCAGGGACTTTGGGGGCCGTTTTTGTGGCCCGACCTGAGGAAGGGAGTCGATGTGGAATCCGACCCCGT
CAGGATATGTGGTTCTGGTAGGAGACGAGAACCTAAAACAGTTCCCGCCTCCGTCTGAATTTTTGCTTTC
GGTTTGGAACCGAAGCCGCGCGTCTTGTCTGCTGCAGCGCTGCAGCATCGTTCTGTGTTGTCTCTGTCTG
ACTGTGTTTCTGTATTTGTCTGAAAATTAGGGCCAGACTGTTACCACTCCCTTAAGTTTGACCTTAGGTC
ACTGGAAAGATGTCGAGCGGATCGCTCACAACCAGTCGGTAGATGTCAAGAAGAGACGTTGGGTTACCTT
CTGCTCTGCAGAATGGCCAACCTTTAACGTCGGATGGCCGCGAGACGGCACCTTTAACCGAGACCTCATC
ACCCAGGTTAAGATCAAGGTCTTTTCACCTGGCCCGCATGGACACCCAGACCAGGTCCCCTACATCGTGA
CCTGGGAAGCCTTGGCTTTTGACCCCCCTCCCTGGGTCAAGCCCTTTGTACACCCTAAGCCTCCGCCTCC
TCTTCCTCCATCCGCCCCGTCTCTCCCCCTTGAACCTCCTCGTTCGACCCCGCCTCGATCCTCCCTTTAT
CCAGCCCTCACTCCTTCTCTAGGCGCCGGAATTGAAGATCTGGGGGATCGATCCTCTAGAGTCCGTTACA
TAACTTACGGTAAATGGCCCGCCTGGCTGACCGCCCAACGACCCCCGCCCATTGACGTCAATAATGACGT
ATGTTCCCATAGTAACGCCAATAGGGACTTTCCATTGACGTCAATGGGTGGAGTATTTACGGTAAACTGC
CCACTTGGCAGTACATCAAGTGTATCATATGCCAAGTACGCCCCCTATTGACGTCAATGACGGTAAATGG
CCCGCCTGGCATTATGCCCAGTACATGACCTTATGGGACTTTCCTACTTGGCAGTACATCTACGTATTAG
TCATCGCTATTACCATGGTGATGCGGTTTTGGCAGTACATCAATGGGCGTGGATAGCGGTTTGACTCACG
GGGATTTCCAAGTCTCCACCCCATTGACGTCAATGGGAGTTTGTTTTGGCACCAAAATCAACGGGACTTT
CCAAAATGTCGTAACAACTCCGCCCCATTGACGCAAATGGGCGGTAGGCGTGTACGGTGGGAGGTCTATA
TAAGCAGAGCTCGTTTAGTGAACCGTCAGATCGCCTGGAGACGCCATCCACGCTGTTTTGACCTCCATAG
AAGACACCGGGACCGATCCAGCCTCCGCGGCCGGGAACGGTGCATTGGAACGGACCTGCAGGAATTGATC
CGCGGCCGACTCGAGTGAACCATGGCCCGAACCATGCAGACTGCTCGTAAGTCCACCGGTGGGAAAGCCC
CCCGCAAACAGCTGGCCACGAAAGCCGCCAGGAAAAGCGCTCCCTCTACCGGCGGGGTGAAGAAGCCTCA
TCGCTACAGGCCCGGGACCGTGGCGCTTCGAGAGATTCGTCGTTATCAGAAGTCGACCGAGCTGCTCATC
CGGAAGCTGCCCTTCCAGAGGTTGGTGAGGGAGATCGCGCAGGATTTCAAAACCGACCTGAGGTTTCAGA
GCGCAGCCATCGGTGCGCTGCAGGAGGCTAGCGAAGCGTACCTGGTGGGTCTGTTCGAAGATACCAACCT
GTGTGCCATCCACGCTAAGAGAGTCACCATCATGCCCAAAGACATCCAGTTGGCTCGCCGGATACGGGGA
GAGAGAGCTGCGGCCGCTGGAGGAGACTACAAGGACGACGATGACAAGTCGGCCGCTGGAGGATACCCCT
ACGACGTGCCCGACTACGCCTAGGAATTCCGCCCCTCTCCCTCCCCCCCCCCTAACGTTACTGGCCGAAG
CCGCTTGGAATAAGGCCGGTGTGCGTTTGTCTATATGTTATTTTCCACCATATTGCCGTCTTTTGGCAAT
GTGAGGGCCCGGAAACCTGGCCCTGTCTTCTTGACGAGCATTCCTAGGGGTCTTTCCCCTCTCGCCAAAG
GAATGCAAGGTCTGTTGAATGTCGTGAAGGAAGCAGTTCCTCTGGAAGCTTCTTGAAGACAAACAACGTC
TGTAGCGACCCTTTGCAGGCAGCGGAACCCCCCACCTGGCGACAGGTGCCTCTGCGGCCAAAAGCCACGT
GTATAAGATACACCTGCAAAGGCGGCACAACCCCAGTGCCACGTTGTGAGTTGGATAGTTGTGGAAAGAG
TCAAATGGCTCTCCTCAAGCGTATTCAACAAGGGGCTGAAGGATGCCCAGAAGGTACCCCATTGTATGGG
ATCTGATCTGGGGCCTCGGTGCACATGCTTTACATGTGTTTAGTCGAGGTTAAAAAAACGTCTAGGCCCC
CCGAACCACGGGGACGTGGTTTTCCTTTGAAAAACACGATGATAAGCTTGCCACAACCCACAAGGAGACG
ACCTTCCATGACCGAGTACAAGCCCACGGTGCGCCTCGCCACCCGCGACGACGTCCCCCGGGCCGTACGC
ACCCTCGCCGCCGCGTTCGCCGACTACCCCGCCACGCGCCACACCGTCGACCCGGACCGCCACATCGAGC
GGGTCACCGAGCTGCAAGAACTCTTCCTCACGCGCGTCGGGCTCGACATCGGCAAGGTGTGGGTCGCGGA
CGACGGCGCCGCGGTGGCGGTCTGGACCACGCCGGAGAGCGTCGAAGCGGGGGCGGTGTTCGCCGAGATC
GGCCCGCGCATGGCCGAGTTGAGCGGTTCCCGGCTGGCCGCGCAGCAACAGATGGAAGGCCTCCTGGCGC
CGCACCGGCCCAAGGAGCCCGCGTGGTTCCTGGCCACCGTCGGCGTCTCGCCCGACCACCAGGGCAAGGG
TCTGGGCAGCGCCGTCGTGCTCCCCGGAGTGGAGGCGGCCGAGCGCGCCGGGGTGCCCGCCTTCCTGGAG
ACCTCCGCGCCCCGCAACCTCCCCTTCTACGAGCGGCTCGGCTTCACCGTCACCGCCGACGTCGAGGTGC
CCGAAGGACCGCGCACCTGGTGCATGACCCGCAAGCCCGGTGCCTGACGCCCGCCCCACGACCCGCAGCG
CCCGACCGAAAGGAGCGCACGACCCCATGGCTCCGACCGAAGCCACCCGGGGCGGCCCCGCCGACCCCGC
ACCCGCCCCCGAGGCCCACCGACTCTAGTCGAGGGCTGCAGCGCTGCAGAGGCCGAGTGCAGAACTGCTC
CAAAGGGACCTCAAGGCTTTCCGAGGGACACTAGGCTGACTCCATCGAGCCAGTGTAGAGATAAGCTTAT
CGATTAGTCCAATTTGTTAAAGACAGGATATCAGTGGTCCAGGCTCTAGTTTTGACTCAACAATATCACC
AGCTGAAGCCTATAGAGTACGAGCCATAGATAAAATAAAAGATTTTATTTAGTCTCCAGAAAAAGGGGGG
AATGAAAGACCCCACCTGTAGGTTTGGCAAGCTAGCTTAAGTAACGCCATTTTGCAAGGCATGGAAAAAT
ACATAACTGAGAATAGAGAAGTTCAGATCAAGGTCAGGAACAGATGGAACAGGGTCGACCCTAGAGAACC
ATCAGATGTTTCCAGGGTGCCCCAAGGACCTGAAATGACCCTGTGCCTTATTTGAACTAACCAATCAGTT
CGCTTCTCGCTTCTGTTCGCGCGCTTCTGCTCCCCGAGCTCAATAAAAGAGCCCACAACCCCTCACTCGG
GGCGCCAGTCCTCCGATTGACTGAGTCGCCCGGGTACCCGTGTATCCAATAAACCCTCTTGCAGTTGCAT
CCGACTTGTGGTCTCGCTGTTCCTTGGGAGGGTCTCCTCTGAGTGATTGACTACCCGTCAGCGGGGGTCT
TTCATTTGGGGGCTCGTCCGGGATCGGGAGACCCCTGCCCAGGGACCACCGACCCACCACCGGGAGGTAA
GCTGGCTGCCTCGCGCGTTTCGGTGATGACGGTGAAAACCTCTGACACATGCAGCTCCCGGAGACGGTCA
CAGCTTGTCTGTAAGCGGATGCCGGGAGCAGACAAGCCCGTCAGGGCGCGTCAGCGGGTGTTGGCGGGTG
TCGGGGCGCAGCCATGACCCAGTCACGTAGCGATAGCGGAGTGTAGATCCGGCTGTGGAATGTGTGTCAG
TTAGGGTGTGGAAAGTCCCCAGGCTCCCCAGCAGGCAGAAGTATGCAAAGCATGCATCTCAATTAGTCAG
CAACCAGGTGTGGAAAGTCCCCAGGCTCCCCAGCAGGCAGAAGTATGCAAAGCATGCATCTCAATTAGTC
AGCAACCATAGTCCCGCCCCTAACTCCGCCCATCCCGCCCCTAACTCCGCCCAGTTCCGCCCATTCTCCG
CCCCATGGCTGACTAATTTTTTTTATTTATGCAGAGGCCGAGGCCGCCTCGGCCTCTGAGCTATTCCAGA
AGTAGTGAGGAGGCTTTTTTGGAGGCCTAGGCTTTTGCAAAAAGCTTACTGGCTTAACTATGCGGCATCA
GAGCAGATTGTACTGAGAGTGCACCATATGCGGTGTGAAATACCGCACAGATGCGTAAGGAGAAAATACC
GCATCAGGCGCTCTTCCGCTTCCTCGCTCACTGACTCGCTGCGCTCGGTCGTTCGGCTGCGGCGAGCGGT
ATCAGCTCACTCAAAGGCGGTAATACGGTTATCCACAGAATCAGGGGATAACGCAGGAAAGAACATGTGA
GCAAAAGGCCAGCAAAAGGCCAGGAACCGTAAAAAGGCCGCGTTGCTGGCGTTTTTCCATAGGCTCCGCC
CCCCTGACGAGCATCACAAAAATCGACGCTCAAGTCAGAGGTGGCGAAACCCGACAGGACTATAAAGATA
CCAGGCGTTTCCCCCTGGAAGCTCCCTCGTGCGCTCTCCTGTTCCGACCCTGCCGCTTACCGGATACCTG
TCCGCCTTTCTCCCTTCGGGAAGCGTGGCGCTTTCTCATAGCTCACGCTGTAGGTATCTCAGTTCGGTGT
AGGTCGTTCGCTCCAAGCTGGGCTGTGTGCACGAACCCCCCGTTCAGCCCGACCGCTGCGCCTTATCCGG
TAACTATCGTCTTGAGTCCAACCCGGTAAGACACGACTTATCGCCACTGGCAGCAGCCACTGGTAACAGG
ATTAGCAGAGCGAGGTATGTAGGCGGTGCTACAGAGTTCTTGAAGTGGTGGCCTAACTACGGCTACACTA
GAAGGACAGTATTTGGTATCTGCGCTCTGCTGAAGCCAGTTACCTTCGGAAAAAGAGTTGGTAGCTCTTG
ATCCGGCAAACAAACCACCGCTGGTAGCGGTGGTTTTTTTGTTTGCAAGCAGCAGATTACGCGCAGAAAA
AAAGGATCTCAAGAAGATCCTTTGATCTTTTCTACGGGGTCTGACGCTCAGTGGAACGAAAACTCACGTT
AAGGGATTTTGGTCATGAGATTATCAAAAAGGATCTTCACCTAGATCCTTTTAAATTAAAAATGAAGTTT
TAAATCAATCTAAAGTATATATGAGTAAACTTGGTCTGACAGTTACCAATGCTTAATCAGTGAGGCACCT
ATCTCAGCGATCTGTCTATTTCGTTCATCCATAGTTGCCTGACTCCCCGTCGTGTAGATAACTACGATAC
GGGAGGGCTTACCATCTGGCCCCAGTGCTGCAATGATACCGCGAGACCCACGCTCACCGGCTCCAGATTT
ATCAGCAATAAACCAGCCAGCCGGAAGGGCCGAGCGCAGAAGTGGTCCTGCAACTTTATCCGCCTCCATC
CAGTCTATTAATTGTTGCCGGGAAGCTAGAGTAAGTAGTTCGCCAGTTAATAGTTTGCGCAACGTTGTTG
CCATTGCTGCAGGCATCGTGGTGTCACGCTCGTCGTTTGGTATGGCTTCATTCAGCTCCGGTTCCCAACG
ATCAAGGCGAGTTACATGATCCCCCATGTTGTGCAAAAAAGCGGTTAGCTCCTTCGGTCCTCCGATCGTT
GTCAGAAGTAAGTTGGCCGCAGTGTTATCACTCATGGTTATGGCAGCACTGCATAATTCTCTTACTGTCA
TGCCATCCGTAAGATGCTTTTCTGTGACTGGTGAGTACTCAACCAAGTCATTCTGAGAATAGTGTATGCG
GCGACCGAGTTGCTCTTGCCCGGCGTCAACACGGGATAATACCGCGCCACATAGCAGAACTTTAAAAGTG
CTCATCATTGGAAAACGTTCTTCGGGGCGAAAACTCTCAAGGATCTTACCGCTGTTGAGATCCAGTTCGA
TGTAACCCACTCGTGCACCCAACTGATCTTCAGCATCTTTTACTTTCACCAGCGTTTCTGGGTGAGCAAA
AACAGGAAGGCAAAATGCCGCAAAAAAGGGAATAAGGGCGACACGGAAATGTTGAATACTCATACTCTTC
CTTTTTCAATATTATTGAAGCATTTATCAGGGTTATTGTCTCATGAGCGGATACATATTTGAATGTATTT
AGAAAAATAAACAAATAGGGGTTCCGCGCACATTTCCCCGAAAAGTGCCACCTGACGTCTAAGAAACCAT
TATTATCATGACATTAACCTATAAAAATAGGCGTATCACGAGGCCCTTTCGTCTTCAAGAATTAGCTTGG
CCATTGCATACGTTGTATCCATATCATAATATGTACATTTATATTGGCTCATGTCCAACATTACCGCCAT
GTTGACATTGATTATTGACTAGTTATTAATAGTAATCAATTACGGGGTCATTAGTTCATAGCCCATATAT
GGAGT
