>Addgene plasmid #128742 | pQCXIpuro-H3.3K4M-FLAG/HA | depositor partial sequence | sequence record 247529 | H3.3K4M
ATGGCCCGAACCATGCAGACTGCTCGTAAGTCCACCGGTGGGAAAGCCCCCCGCAAACAGCTGGCCACGA
AAGCCGCCAGGAAAAGCGCTCCCTCTACCGGCGGGGTGAAGAAGCCTCATCGCTACAGGCCCGGGACCGT
GGCGCTTCGAGAGATTCGTCGTTATCAGAAGTCGACCGAGCTGCTCATCCGGAAGCTGCCCTTCCAGAGG
TTGGTGAGGGAGATCGCGCAGGATTTCAAAACCGACCTGAGGTTTCAGAGCGCAGCCATCGGTGCGCTGC
AGGAGGCTAGCGAAGCGTACCTGGTGGGTCTGTTCGAAGATACCAACCTGTGTGCCATCCACGCTAAGAG
AGTCACCATCATGCCCAAAGACATCCAGTTGGCTCGCCGGATACGGGGAGAGAGAGCTGCGGCCGCTGGA
GGAGACTACAAGGACGACGATGACAAGTCGGCCGCTGGAGGATACCCCTACGACGTGCCCGACTACGCCT
AG
